Addgene plasmid #54323: pCAGGS-ROSAf
Purpose: TALEN expression construct for targeting the murine ROSA26 locus. It recognize the sequence: CTGCAACTCCAGTCT. Can be used with the pBS SK mCherryROSAbsr plasmid
Depositing lab: Silvestro Conticello. Depositing organization: Institute for Cancer Research, Prevention and Clinical network (ISPRO).
Backbone
  Vector backbone: pCAGGS-TAL-NC2
  Backbone size w/o insert (bp): 6498
  Total vector size (bp): 7586
  Vector type: Mammalian Expression, Mouse Targeting, TALEN
Growth in bacteria
  Bacterial resistance: Ampicillin, 100 μg/mL
  Growth temperature: 37°C
  Growth strain: DH5alpha
  Copy number: High Copy
Gene/Insert
  Gene/Insert name: TALEN for the murine ROSA26 locus
  Species: Xanthomonas
  Insert size (bp): 2883
  Promoter: CAGG
  Cloning method: Unknown
  Sequencing primers: 5′ CMV-F; 3′ M13R
Terms and licenses: Academic/Nonprofit Terms; Industry Terms: Not Available to Industry
How to cite: pCAGGS-ROSAf was a gift from Silvestro Conticello (Addgene plasmid # 54323 ; http://n2t.net/addgene:54323 ; RRID:Addgene_54323)
