[The description below was written by a language model from this plasmid's Addgene catalogue record and pLannotate feature annotations shown in this document.]
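Description:
pCAGGS-ROSAf is a mammalian expression plasmid encoding one TALEN monomer directed against the murine ROSA26 locus, built in the pCAGGS-TAL-NC2 backbone. It is maintained in E. coli as a high-copy plasmid through a ColE1/pUC-type origin and selected with ampicillin via the β-lactamase gene. The backbone also carries remnants of lac regulatory sequences, an SV40 origin with a fragment of the SV40 promoter, and an SV40 polyadenylation signal. The catalogue gives a total size of 7586 bp, while the depositor's sequence record is 7594 nt, a minor discrepancy.

The nuclease is driven by the CAG promoter arrangement: the human CMV immediate-early enhancer, the chicken β-actin promoter and a chimeric β-actin/β-globin intron, which together give strong constitutive expression in mammalian cells. Transcripts are terminated by the rabbit β-globin poly(A) signal, and the short HBB fragments flagging the cassette boundaries are most likely β-globin sequence belonging to the pCAGGS intron and 3′ region. The open reading frame begins with a sequence annotated as a partial FLAG-type epitope. This is followed by a Xanthomonas TAL effector N-terminal region, an unannotated stretch that presumably holds the custom repeat array specifying the 15-nt target site, a TAL effector C-terminal segment, and the FokI cleavage domain. Because FokI must dimerise to cut, this construct would need a partner TALEN binding the opposite strand, though the record does not name one. The record notes it can be used with the pBS SK mCherryROSAbsr plasmid, but does not describe that plasmid's role. The intended application is targeting of the ROSA26 locus in mouse cells.
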