Features (pLannotate 1.2.2; 21 found; start..end, strand, type, name):
      4..383     +  enhancer       CMV enhancer: human cytomegalovirus immediate early enhancer
    386..661     +  promoter       chicken β-actin promoter: No description available
    662..1670    +  intron         chimeric intron: chimera between introns from chicken β-actin and rabbit β-globin
   1668..1724    +  CDS            HBB (fragment): HBB_LEPEU - Experimental evidence at protein level: Swiss-Prot protein existence level 1. Involved in oxygen transport from the lung to the various peripheral tissues. From Lepus europaeus (European hare).
   1780..1799    +  CDS            3xFLAG (fragment): three tandem FLAG® epitope tags
   1828..2400    +  CDS            avrXa10 (fragment): AVX10_XANOO - Experimental evidence at protein level: Swiss-Prot protein existence level 1. Avirulence protein. Induces the hypersensitive response (HR)in rice plants carrying the resistance gene Xa10. Activity depends on the presence of the core repeat domains; replacement with repeat domains from other proteins (AvrBs3 of X.euvesicatoria (AC P14727) or AvrXa7 of this organism) does not elicit the HR. Probably acts as a transcription factor in its host plant (rice) to induce plant resistance or disease. From Xanthomonas oryzae pv. oryzae.
   3787..3930    +  CDS            avrBs3 (fragment): AVRB3_XANEU - Experimental evidence at protein level: Swiss-Prot protein existence level 1. Avirulence protein. Acts as a transcription factor in C.annuum plants. In susceptible plants lacking the Bs3 resistance gene induces expression of a number of genes, including genes homologous to a family of auxin-induced genes, alpha-expansin genes, pectate lyase, anthocyanidin glucoside rhamnosyl transferase and at least one transcription factor, UPA20. Their expression leads to plant hypertrophy in mesophyll cells, probably mainly mediated by UPA20 (PubMed:17962565). In resistant plants induces the h
   3937..4520    +  CDS            FokI cleavage domain (fragment): nonspecific DNA cleavage domain of the FokI endonuclease (Li et al., 1992) must dimerize to be catalytically active
   4535..4612    +  CDS            HBB (fragment): HBB_PONPY - Experimental evidence at transcript level: Swiss-Prot protein existence level 2. Involved in oxygen transport from the lung to the various peripheral tissues. From Pongo pygmaeus (Bornean orangutan).
   4683..4738    +  polyA_signal   β-globin poly(A) signal: rabbit β-globin polyadenylation signal (Gil and Proudfoot, 1987)
   5121..5137    -  protein_bind   lac operator: The lac repressor binds to the lac operator to inhibit transcription in E. coli. This inhibition can be relieved by adding lactose or isopropyl-β-D-thiogalactopyranoside (IPTG). lac repressor encoded by lacI
   5145..5175    -  promoter       lac promoter: promoter for the E. coli lac operon
   5190..5211    -  protein_bind   CAP binding site: CAP binding activates transcription in the presence of cAMP. E. coli catabolite activator protein
   5224..5263    -  CDS            lacI (fragment): lac repressor; lacI; The lac repressor binds to the lac operator to inhibit transcription in E. coli. This inhibition can be relieved by adding lactose or isopropyl-β-D-thiogalactopyranoside (IPTG).
   5270..5292    +  promoter       SV40 promoter (fragment): SV40 enhancer and early promoter
   5316..5451    +  rep_origin     SV40 ori: SV40 origin of replication
   5471..5605    +  polyA_signal   SV40 poly(A) signal: SV40 polyadenylation signal
   5607..5661    -  CDS            lacI (fragment): lac repressor; lacI; The lac repressor binds to the lac operator to inhibit transcription in E. coli. This inhibition can be relieved by adding lactose or isopropyl-β-D-thiogalactopyranoside (IPTG).
   5844..6432    -  rep_origin     ori: high-copy-number ColE1/pMB1/pBR322/pUC origin of replication
   6603..7463    -  CDS            AmpR: β-lactamase; bla; confers resistance to ampicillin, carbenicillin, and related antibiotics
   7464..7568    -  promoter       AmpR promoter: bla
>Addgene plasmid #54323 | pCAGGS-ROSAf | depositor full sequence | sequence record 124428 | pCAGGS-ROSAf sequence 7594 bps
GTCGACATTGATTATTGACTAGTTATTAATAGTAATCAATTACGGGGTCATTAGTTCATAGCCCATATAT
GGAGTTCCGCGTTACATAACTTACGGTAAATGGCCCGCCTGGCTGACCGCCCAACGACCCCCGCCCATTG
ACGTCAATAATGACGTATGTTCCCATAGTAACGCCAATAGGGACTTTCCATTGACGTCAATGGGTGGACT
ATTTACGGTAAACTGCCCACTTGGCAGTACATCAAGTGTATCATATGCCAAGTACGCCCCCTATTGACGT
CAATGACGGTAAATGGCCCGCCTGGCATTATGCCCAGTACATGACCTTATGGGACTTTCCTACTTGGCAG
TACATCTACGTATTAGTCATCGCTATTACCATGGGTCGAGGTGAGCCCCACGTTCTGCTTCACTCTCCCC
ATCTCCCCCCCCTCCCCACCCCCAATTTTGTATTTATTTATTTTTTAATTATTTTGTGCAGCGATGGGGG
CGGGGGGGGGGGGGGCGCGCGCCAGGCGGGGCGGGGCGGGGCGAGGGGCGGGGCGGGGCGAGGCGGAGAG
GTGCGGCGGCAGCCAATCAGAGCGGCGCGCTCCGAAAGTTTCCTTTTATGGCGAGGCGGCGGCGGCGGCG
GCCCTATAAAAAGCGAAGCGCGCGGCGGGCGGGAGTCGCTGCGTTGCCTTCGCCCCGTGCCCCGCTCCGC
GCCGCCTCGCGCCGCCCGCCCCGGCTCTGACTGACCGCGTTACTCCCACAGGTGAGCGGGCGGGACGGCC
CTTCTCCTCCGGGCTGTAATTAGCGCTTGGTTTAATGACGGCTCGTTTCTTTTCTGTGGCTGCGTGAAAG
CCTTAAAGGGCTCCGGGAGGGCCCTTTGTGCGGGGGGGAGCGGCTCGGGGGGTGCGTGCGTGTGTGTGTG
CGTGGGGAGCGCCGCGTGCGGCCCGCGCTGCCCGGCGGCTGTGAGCGCTGCGGGCGCGGCGCGGGGCTTT
GTGCGCTCCGCGTGTGCGCGAGGGGAGCGCGGCCGGGGGCGGTGCCCCGCGGTGCGGGGGGGCTGCGAGG
GGAACAAAGGCTGCGTGCGGGGTGTGTGCGTGGGGGGGTGAGCAGGGGGTGTGGGCGCGGCGGTCGGGCT
GTAACCCCCCCCTGCACCCCCCTCCCCGAGTTGCTGAGCACGGCCCGGCTTCGGGTGCGGGGCTCCGTGC
GGGGCGTGGCGCGGGGCTCGCCGTGCCGGGCGGGGGGTGGCGGCAGGTGGGGGTGCCGGGCGGGGCGGGG
CCGCCTCGGGCCGGGGAGGGCTCGGGGGAGGGGCGCGGCGGCCCCGGAGCGCCGGCGGCTGTCGAGGCGC
GGCGAGCCGCAGCCATTGCCTTTTATGGTAATCGTGCGAGAGGGCGCAGGGACTTCCTTTGTCCCAAATC
TGGCGGAGCCGAAATCTGGGAGGCGCCGCCGCACCCCCTCTAGCGGGCGCGGGCGAAGCGGTGCGGCGCC
GGCAGGAAGGAAATGGGCGGGGAGGGCCTTCGTGCGTCGCCGCGCCGCCGTCCCCTTCTCCATCTCCAGC
CTCGGGGCTGCCGCAGGGGGACGGCTGCCTTCGGGGGGGACGGGGCAGGGCGGGGTTCGGCTTCTGGCGT
GTGACCGGCGGCTCTAGAGCCTCTGCTAACCATGTTCATGCCTTCTTCTTTTTCCTACAGCTCCTGGGCA
ACGTGCTGGTTATTGTGCTGTCTCATCATTTTGGCAAAGAATTCCGCCACCATGGCTTCCTCCCCTCCAA
AGAAAAAGAGAAAGGTTGCGGCCGCTGACTACAAGGATGACGACGATAAAAGTTGGAAGGACGCAAGTGG
TTGGTCTAGAATGCATGCGGCCCCGCGACGGCGTGCTGCGCAACCCTCCGACGCTTCGCCGGCCGCGCAG
GTGGATCTACGCACGCTCGGCTACAGTCAGCAGCAGCAAGAGAAGATCAAACCGAAGGTGCGTTCGACAG
TGGCGCAGCACCACGAGGCACTGGTGGGCCATGGGTTTACACACGCGCACATCGTTGCGCTCAGCCAACA
CCCGGCAGCGTTAGGGACCGTCGCTGTCACGTATCAGCACATAATCACGGCGTTGCCAGAGGCGACACAC
GAAGACATCGTTGGCGTCGGCAAACAGTGGTCCGGCGCACGCGCCCTGGAGGCCTTGCTCACGGATGCGG
GGGAGTTGAGAGGTCCGCCGTTACAGTTGGACACAGGCCAACTTGTGAAGATTGCAAAACGTGGCGGCGT
GACCGCAATGGAGGCAGTGCATGCATCGCGCAATGCACTGACGGGTGCCCCCCTGAACCTGACCCCGGAC
CAAGTGGTGGCTATCGCCAGCCACGATGGCGGCAAGCAAGCGCTCGAAACGGTGCAGCGGCTGTTGCCGG
TGCTGTGCCAGGACCATGGCCTGACCCCGGACCAAGTGGTGGCTATCGCCAGCAACGGTGGCGGCAAGCA
AGCGCTCGAAACGGTGCAGCGGCTGTTGCCGGTGCTGTGCCAGGACCATGGCCTGACCCCGGACCAAGTG
GTGGCTATCGCCAGCAACAATGGCGGCAAGCAAGCGCTCGAAACGGTGCAGCGGCTGTTGCCGGTGCTGT
GCCAGGACCATGGCCTGACTCCGGACCAAGTGGTGGCTATCGCCAGCCACGATGGCGGCAAGCAAGCGCT
CGAAACGGTGCAGCGGCTGTTGCCGGTGCTGTGCCAGGACCATGGCCTGACCCCGGACCAAGTGGTGGCT
ATCGCCAGCAACATTGGCGGCAAGCAAGCGCTCGAAACGGTGCAGCGGCTGTTGCCGGTGCTGTGCCAGG
ACCATGGCCTGACCCCGGACCAAGTGGTGGCTATCGCCAGCAACATTGGCGGCAAGCAAGCGCTCGAAAC
GGTGCAGCGGCTGTTGCCGGTGCTGTGCCAGGACCATGGCCTGACTCCGGACCAAGTGGTGGCTATCGCC
AGCCACGATGGCGGCAAGCAAGCGCTCGAAACGGTGCAGCGGCTGTTGCCGGTGCTGTGCCAGGACCATG
GCCTGACCCCGGACCAAGTGGTGGCTATCGCCAGCAACGGTGGCGGCAAGCAAGCGCTCGAAACGGTGCA
GCGGCTGTTGCCGGTGCTGTGCCAGGACCATGGCCTGACTCCGGACCAAGTGGTGGCTATCGCCAGCCAC
GATGGCGGCAAGCAAGCGCTCGAAACGGTGCAGCGGCTGTTGCCGGTGCTGTGCCAGGACCATGGCCTGA
CTCCGGACCAAGTGGTGGCTATCGCCAGCCACGATGGCGGCAAGCAAGCGCTCGAAACGGTGCAGCGGCT
GTTGCCGGTGCTGTGCCAGGACCATGGCCTGACCCCGGACCAAGTGGTGGCTATCGCCAGCAACATTGGC
GGCAAGCAAGCGCTCGAAACGGTGCAGCGGCTGTTGCCGGTGCTGTGCCAGGACCATGGCCTGACCCCGG
ACCAAGTGGTGGCTATCGCCAGCAACAATGGCGGCAAGCAAGCGCTCGAAACGGTGCAGCGGCTGTTGCC
GGTGCTGTGCCAGGACCATGGCCTGACCCCGGACCAAGTGGTGGCTATCGCCAGCAACGGTGGCGGCAAG
CAAGCGCTCGAAACGGTGCAGCGGCTGTTGCCGGTGCTGTGCCAGGACCATGGCCTGACTCCGGACCAAG
TGGTGGCTATCGCCAGCCACGATGGCGGCAAGCAAGCGCTCGAAACGGTGCAGCGGCTGTTGCCGGTGCT
GTGCCAGGACCATGGCCTGACCCCGGACCAAGTGGTGGCTATCGCCAGCAACGGTGGCGGCAAGCAAGCG
CTCGAAAGCATTGTGGCCCAGCTGAGCCGGCCTGATCCGGCGTTGGCCGCGTTGACCAACGACCACCTCG
TCGCCTTGGCCTGCCTCGGCGGACGTCCTGCCATGGATGCAGTGAAAAAGGGATTGCCGCACGCGCCGGA
ATTGATCAGATCCCAGCTAGTCAAAAGTGAACTGGAGGAGAAGAAATCTGAACTTCGTCATAAATTGAAA
TATGTGCCTCATGAATATATTGAATTAATTGAAATTGCCAGAAATTCCACTCAGGATAGAATTCTTGAAA
TGAAGGTAATGGAATTTTTTATGAAAGTTTATGGATATAGAGGTAAACATTTGGGTGGATCAAGGAAACC
GGACGGAGCAATTTATACTGTCGGATCTCCTATTGATTACGGTGTGATCGTGGATACTAAAGCTTATAGC
GGAGGTTATAATCTGCCAATTGGCCAAGCAGATGAAATGCAACGATATGTCGAAGAAAATCAAACACGAA
ACAAACATATCAACCCTAATGAATGGTGGAAAGTCTATCCATCTTCTGTAACGGAATTTAAGTTTTTATT
TGTGAGTGGTCACTTTAAAGGAAACTACAAAGCTCAGCTTACACGATTAAATCATATCACTAATTGTAAT
GGAGCTGTTCTTAGTGTAGAAGAGCTTTTAATTGGTGGAGAAATGATTAAAGCCGGCACATTAACCTTAG
AGGAAGTGAGAAGGAAATTTAATAACGGCGAGATCAACTTCGCGGCCGACTGAGGAATTCACTCCTCAGG
TGCAGGCTGCCTATCAGAAGGTGGTGGCTGGTGTGGCCAATGCCCTGGCTCACAAATACCACTGAGATCT
TTTTCCCTCTGCCAAAAATTATGGGGACATCATGAAGCCCCTTGAGCATCTGACTTCTGGCTAATAAAGG
AAATTTATTTTCATTGCAATAGTGTGTTGGAATTTTTTGTGTCTCTCACTCGGAAGGACATATGGGAGGG
CAAATCATTTAAAACATCAGAATGAGTATTTGGTTTAGAGTTTGGCAACATATGCCATATGCTGGCTGCC
ATGAACAAAGGTGGCTATAAAGAGGTCATCAGTATATGAAACAGCCCCCTGCTGTCCATTCCTTATTCCA
TAGAAAAGCCTTGACTTGAGGTTAGATTTTTTTTATATTTTGTTTTGTGTTATTTTTTTCTTTAACATCC
CTAAAATTTTCCTTACATGTTTTACTAGCCAGATTTTTCCTCCTCTCCTGACTACTCCCAGTCATAGCTG
TCCCTCTTCTCTTATGAAGATCCCTCGACCTGCAGCCCAAGCTTGGCGTAATCATGGTCATAGCTGTTTC
CTGTGTGAAATTGTTATCCGCTCACAATTCCACACAACATACGAGCCGGAAGCATAAAGTGTAAAGCCTG
GGGTGCCTAATGAGTGAGCTAACTCACATTAATTGCGTTGCGCTCACTGCCCGCTTTCCAGTCGGGAAAC
CTGTCGTGCCAGCGGATCCGCATCTCAATTAGTCAGCAACCATAGTCCCGCCCCTAACTCCGCCCATCCC
GCCCCTAACTCCGCCCAGTTCCGCCCATTCTCCGCCCCATGGCTGACTAATTTTTTTTATTTATGCAGAG
GCCGAGGCCGCCTCGGCCTCTGAGCTATTCCAGAAGTAGTGAGGAGGCTTTTTTGGAGGCCTAGGCTTTT
GCAAAAAGCTAACTTGTTTATTGCAGCTTATAATGGTTACAAATAAAGCAATAGCATCACAAATTTCACA
AATAAAGCATTTTTTTCACTGCATTCTAGTTGTGGTTTGTCCAAACTCATCAATGTATCTTATCATGTCT
GGATCCGCTGCATTAATGAATCGGCCAACGCGCGGGGAGAGGCGGTTTGCGTATTGGGCGCTCTTCCGCT
TCCTCGCTCACTGACTCGCTGCGCTCGGTCGTTCGGCTGCGGCGAGCGGTATCAGCTCACTCAAAGGCGG
TAATACGGTTATCCACAGAATCAGGGGATAACGCAGGAAAGAACATGTGAGCAAAAGGCCAGCAAAAGGC
CAGGAACCGTAAAAAGGCCGCGTTGCTGGCGTTTTTCCATAGGCTCCGCCCCCCTGACGAGCATCACAAA
AATCGACGCTCAAGTCAGAGGTGGCGAAACCCGACAGGACTATAAAGATACCAGGCGTTTCCCCCTGGAA
GCTCCCTCGTGCGCTCTCCTGTTCCGACCCTGCCGCTTACCGGATACCTGTCCGCCTTTCTCCCTTCGGG
AAGCGTGGCGCTTTCTCAATGCTCACGCTGTAGGTATCTCAGTTCGGTGTAGGTCGTTCGCTCCAAGCTG
GGCTGTGTGCACGAACCCCCCGTTCAGCCCGACCGCTGCGCCTTATCCGGTAACTATCGTCTTGAGTCCA
ACCCGGTAAGACACGACTTATCGCCACTGGCAGCAGCCACTGGTAACAGGATTAGCAGAGCGAGGTATGT
AGGCGGTGCTACAGAGTTCTTGAAGTGGTGGCCTAACTACGGCTACACTAGAAGGACAGTATTTGGTATC
TGCGCTCTGCTGAAGCCAGTTACCTTCGGAAAAAGAGTTGGTAGCTCTTGATCCGGCAAACAAACCACCG
CTGGTAGCGGTGGTTTTTTTGTTTGCAAGCAGCAGATTACGCGCAGAAAAAAAGGATCTCAAGAAGATCC
TTTGATCTTTTCTACGGGGTCTGACGCTCAGTGGAACGAAAACTCACGTTAAGGGATTTTGGTCATGAGA
TTATCAAAAAGGATCTTCACCTAGATCCTTTTAAATTAAAAATGAAGTTTTAAATCAATCTAAAGTATAT
ATGAGTAAACTTGGTCTGACAGTTACCAATGCTTAATCAGTGAGGCACCTATCTCAGCGATCTGTCTATT
TCGTTCATCCATAGTTGCCTGACTCCCCGTCGTGTAGATAACTACGATACGGGAGGGCTTACCATCTGGC
CCCAGTGCTGCAATGATACCGCGAGACCCACGCTCACCGGCTCCAGATTTATCAGCAATAAACCAGCCAG
CCGGAAGGGCCGAGCGCAGAAGTGGTCCTGCAACTTTATCCGCCTCCATCCAGTCTATTAATTGTTGCCG
GGAAGCTAGAGTAAGTAGTTCGCCAGTTAATAGTTTGCGCAACGTTGTTGCCATTGCTACAGGCATCGTG
GTGTCACGCTCGTCGTTTGGTATGGCTTCATTCAGCTCCGGTTCCCAACGATCAAGGCGAGTTACATGAT
CCCCCATGTTGTGCAAAAAAGCGGTTAGCTCCTTCGGTCCTCCGATCGTTGTCAGAAGTAAGTTGGCCGC
AGTGTTATCACTCATGGTTATGGCAGCACTGCATAATTCTCTTACTGTCATGCCATCCGTAAGATGCTTT
TCTGTGACTGGTGAGTACTCAACCAAGTCATTCTGAGAATAGTGTATGCGGCGACCGAGTTGCTCTTGCC
CGGCGTCAATACGGGATAATACCGCGCCACATAGCAGAACTTTAAAAGTGCTCATCATTGGAAAACGTTC
TTCGGGGCGAAAACTCTCAAGGATCTTACCGCTGTTGAGATCCAGTTCGATGTAACCCACTCGTGCACCC
AACTGATCTTCAGCATCTTTTACTTTCACCAGCGTTTCTGGGTGAGCAAAAACAGGAAGGCAAAATGCCG
CAAAAAAGGGAATAAGGGCGACACGGAAATGTTGAATACTCATACTCTTCCTTTTTCAATATTATTGAAG
CATTTATCAGGGTTATTGTCTCATGAGCGGATACATATTTGAATGTATTTAGAAAAATAAACAAATAGGG
GTTCCGCGCACATTTCCCCGAAAAGTGCCACCTG
