>Addgene plasmid #54323 | pCAGGS-ROSAf | addgene partial sequence | sequence record 119301 | rb_glob_PA_term-R 5'-CCCATATGTCCTTCCGAGTG-3'
AAAATAAATTTCCTTTATTAGCCAGAAGTCAGATGCTCAAGGGGCTTCATGATGTCCCCATAATTTTTGG
CAGAGGGAAAAAGATCTCAGTGGTATTTGTGAGCCAGGGCATTGGCCACACCAGCCACCACCTTCTGATA
GGCAGCCTGCACCTGAGGAGTGAATTCCTCAGTCGGCCGCGAAGTTGATCTCGCCGTTATTAAATTTCCT
TCTCACTTCCTCTAAGGTTAATGTGCCGGCTTTAATCATTTCTCCACCAATTAAAAGCTCTTCTACACTA
AGAACAGCTCCATTACAATTAGTGATATGATTTAATCGTGTAAGCTGAGCTTTGTAGTTTCCTTTAAAGT
GACCACTCACAAATAAAAACTTAAATTCCGTTACAGAAGATGGATAGACTTTCCACCATTCATTAGGGTT
GATATGTTTGTTTCGTGTTTGATTTTCTTCGACATATCGTTGCATTTCATCTGCTTGGCCAATTGGCAGA
TTATAACCTCCGCTATAAGCTTTAGTATCCACGATCACACCGTAATCAATAGGAGATCCGACAGTATAAA
TTGCTCCGTCCGGTTTCCTTGATCCACCCAAATGTTTACCTCTATATCCATAAACTTTCATAAAAAATTC
CATTACCTTCATTTCAAGAATTCTATCCTGAGTGGAATTTCTGGCAATTTCAATTAATTCAATATATTCA
TGAGGCACATATTTCAATTTATGACGAAGTTCAGATTTCTTCTCCTCCAGTTCACTTTTGACTAGCTGGG
ATCTGATCAA
