>Addgene plasmid #54323 | pCAGGS-ROSAf | addgene partial sequence | sequence record 120838 | pCAGGS5 5'-ggttcggcttctggcgtgtgacc-3'
TGCCTTCTTCTTTTTCCTACAGCTCCTGGGCAACGTGCTGGTTATTGTGCTGTCTCATCATTTTGGCAAA
GAATTCCGCCACCATGGCTTCCTCCCCTCCAAAGAAAAAGAGAAAGGTTGCGGCCGCTGACTACAAGGAT
GACGACGATAAAAGTTGGAAGGACGCAAGTGGTTGGTCTAGAATGCATGCGGCCCCGCGACGGCGTGCTG
CGCAACCCTCCGACGCTTCGCCGGCCGCGCAGGTGGATCTACGCACGCTCGGCTACAGTCAGCAGCAGCA
AGAGAAGATCAAACCGAAGGTGCGTTCGACAGTGGCGCAGCACCACGAGGCACTGGTGGGCCATGGGTTT
ACACACGCGCACATCGTTGCGCTCAGCCAACACCCGGCAGCGTTAGGGACCGTCGCTGTCACGTATCAGC
ACATAATCACGGCGTTGCCAGAGGCGACACACGAAGACATCGTTGGCGTCGGCAAACAGTGGTCCGGCGC
ACGCGCCCTGGAGGCCTTGCTCACGGATGCGGGGGAGTTGAGAGGTCCGCCGTTACAGTTGGACACAGGC
CAACTTGTGAAGATTGCAAAACGTGGCGGCGTGACCGCAATGGAGGCAGTGCATGCATCGCGCAATGCAC
TGACGGGTGCCCCCCTGAACCTGACCCCGGACCAAGTGGTGGCTATCGCCAGCCACGATGGCGGCAAGCA
AGCGCTCGAAACGGTGCAGCGGCTGTTGCCGGTGCTGTGCCAGGACCATGGCCTGACCCCGGACCAAGTG
GTGGCTATCGCCAGCAACGGTGGCGGCAAGCAAGCGCTCGAAACGGTGCAGCGGCTGTTGCCGGTGCTGT
GCCA
